Addgene plasmid #117325: pSpCas9(BB)-2A-Puro (PX459)+gRNA miR-124-2/3-3'
Purpose: CRISPR-Cas9 for miR-124-2/3, 3'
Depositing lab: Volker Busskamp. Depositing organization: Technische Universitaet Dresden. Publication: Combined Experimental and System-Level Analyses Reveal the Complex Regulatory Network of miR-124 during Human Neurogenesis. Kutsche LK, Gysi DM, Fallmann J, Lenk K, Petri R, Swiersy A, Klapper SD, Pircs K, Khattak S, Stadler PF, Jakobsson J, Nowick K, Busskamp V. Cell Syst. 2018 Sep 28. pii: S2405-4712(18)30358-2. doi: 10.1016/j.cels.2018.08.011. PubMed 30292704.
Backbone
  Vector backbone: PX459
  Backbone manufacturer: Zhang Lab
  Backbone size w/o insert (bp): 9157
  Vector type: Mammalian Expression
  Selectable markers: Puromycin
Growth in bacteria
  Bacterial resistance: Ampicillin, 100 μg/mL
  Growth temperature: 37°C
  Growth strain: DH5alpha
  Copy number: High Copy
Gene/Insert
  Gene/Insert name: gRNA miR-124-2/3-3' (alt names: NR_029670; ENSG00000207598)
  gRNA/shRNA sequence: gcacgcggtgaatgccaagag
  Species: Synthetic
  Insert size (bp): 21
  Entrez Gene: MIR124-3 (a.k.a. MIRN124-3, MIRN124A3, mir-124-3)
  Promoter: U6
  Tag / fusion protein: 3xFLAG (N terminal on backbone)
  Cloning method: Restriction Enzyme; 5′ cloning site BbsI (destroyed during cloning)
  Sequencing primers: 5′ TTTCTTGGGTAGTTTGCAGTTTT
Terms and licenses: Academic/Nonprofit Terms; Industry Terms: Not Available to Industry
Depositor comments: Cas9 with NLS included; cuts two loci (2 and 3) of miR-124
How to cite: pSpCas9(BB)-2A-Puro (PX459)+gRNA miR-124-2/3-3' was a gift from Volker Busskamp (Addgene plasmid # 117325 ; http://n2t.net/addgene:117325 ; RRID:Addgene_117325)
