[The description below was written by a language model from this plasmid's Addgene catalogue record and pLannotate feature annotations shown in this document.]
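Description:
pSpCas9(BB)-2A-Puro (PX459)+gRNA miR-124-2/3-3' is an all-in-one mammalian CRISPR-Cas9 expression plasmid built on the PX459 backbone, carrying a single 21-nt synthetic guide directed at the 3' side of human miR-124. According to the depositor, the guide cuts two of the miR-124 loci (2 and 3); the linked gene entry is MIR124-3. The spacer was inserted at the BbsI cloning site, which was destroyed in the process. It sits between the human U6 RNA polymerase III promoter and the Streptococcus pyogenes gRNA scaffold, so a complete single guide RNA is transcribed in transfected cells.

A second cassette expresses S. pyogenes Cas9 from a hybrid promoter made up of the CMV enhancer, the chicken β-actin promoter and a hybrid intron. The annotation software splits the Cas9 coding sequence into N- and C-terminal portions, but these are contiguous and form one open reading frame. Cas9 carries a C-terminal nucleoplasmin NLS and, per the catalogue entry, an N-terminal 3xFLAG tag from the backbone. As the backbone name indicates, a 2A peptide links it to puromycin N-acetyltransferase, so cells expressing Cas9 can be enriched with puromycin. A bGH polyadenylation signal ends the transcript. A single AAV2 ITR follows as a backbone remnant, which is not sufficient for AAV packaging.

In bacteria the plasmid is maintained through a high-copy ColE1/pUC-type origin and ampicillin resistance, and it also contains an f1/M13 phage origin. The two 9,177-nt sequence records give essentially the same feature map. The "3'" label suggests the construct is paired with a 5' guide to excise the miRNA, but the record does not say so. The associated publication studies the miR-124 regulatory network during human neurogenesis.
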