Features (pLannotate 1.2.2; 19 found; start..end, strand, type, name):
      1..241     +  promoter       U6 promoter: RNA polymerase III promoter for human U6 snRNA
    270..345     +  misc_RNA       gRNA scaffold: guide RNA scaffold for the Streptococcus pyogenes CRISPR/Cas9 system
    352..395     +  misc_RNA       gRNA scaffold (fragment): guide RNA scaffold for the Streptococcus pyogenes CRISPR/Cas9 system
    442..727     +  enhancer       CMV enhancer: human cytomegalovirus immediate early enhancer; contains an 18-bp deletion relative to the standard CMV enhancer
    729..1006    +  promoter       chicken β-actin promoter: No description available
   1007..1235    +  intron         hybrid intron: hybrid between chicken β-actin (CBA) and minute virus of mice (MMV) introns (Gray et al., 2011)
   1373..2974    +  CDS            Cas9(N): N-terminal portion of Streptococcus pyogenes Cas9 (Zetsche et al., 2015)
   2975..5473    +  CDS            Cas9(C): C-terminal portion of Streptococcus pyogenes Cas9 (Zetsche et al., 2015)
   5474..5521    +  CDS            nucleoplasmin NLS: bipartite nuclear localization signal from nucleoplasmin
   5591..6190    +  CDS            PuroR (fragment): puromycin N-acetyltransferase; pac from Streptomyces; confers resistance to puromycin
   6224..6335    +  polyA_signal   bGH poly(A) signal: bovine growth hormone polyadenylation signal
   6440..6580    +  repeat_region  AAV2 ITR: inverted terminal repeat of adeno-associated virus serotype 2 inverted
   6585..6636    -  misc_feature   bom (fragment): basis of mobility region from pBR322
   6655..7035    +  rep_origin     M13 ori (sequence partly withheld): M13 bacteriophage origin of replication; arrow indicates direction of (+) strand synthesis
   7111..7160    -  misc_feature   bom (fragment): basis of mobility region from pBR322
   7262..7297    -  CDS            rop (fragment): Rop protein, which maintains plasmids at low copy number; rop
   7392..7496    +  promoter       AmpR promoter: bla
   7497..8357    +  CDS            AmpR: β-lactamase; bla; confers resistance to ampicillin, carbenicillin, and related antibiotics
   8528..9116    +  rep_origin     ori: high-copy-number ColE1/pMB1/pBR322/pUC origin of replication
>Addgene plasmid #117325 | pSpCas9(BB)-2A-Puro (PX459)+gRNA miR-124-2/3-3' | depositor full sequence | sequence record 221461 | Full Sequence
GAGGGCCTATTTCCCATGATTCCTTCATATTTGCATATACGATACAAGGCTGTTAGAGAGATAATTGGAA
TTAATTTGACTGTAAACACAAAGATATTAGTACAAAATACGTGACGTAGAAAGTAATAATTTCTTGGGTA
GTTTGCAGTTTTAAAATTATGTTTTAAAATGGACTATCATATGCTTACCGTAACTTGAAAGTATTTCGAT
TTCTTGGCTTTATATATCTTGTGGAAAGGACGAAACACCGCACGCGGTGAATGCCAAGAGTTTTAGAGCT
AGAAATAGCAAGTTAAAATAAGGCTAGTCCGTTATCAACTTGAAAAAGTGGCACCGAGTCGGTGCTTTTT
TGTTTTAGAGCTAGAAATAGCAAGTTAAAATAAGGCTAGTCCGTTTTTAGCGCGTGCGCCAATTCTGCAG
ACAAATGGCTCTAGAGGTACCCGTTACATAACTTACGGTAAATGGCCCGCCTGGCTGACCGCCCAACGAC
CCCCGCCCATTGACGTCAATAGTAACGCCAATAGGGACTTTCCATTGACGTCAATGGGTGGAGTATTTAC
GGTAAACTGCCCACTTGGCAGTACATCAAGTGTATCATATGCCAAGTACGCCCCCTATTGACGTCAATGA
CGGTAAATGGCCCGCCTGGCATTGTGCCCAGTACATGACCTTATGGGACTTTCCTACTTGGCAGTACATC
TACGTATTAGTCATCGCTATTACCATGGTCGAGGTGAGCCCCACGTTCTGCTTCACTCTCCCCATCTCCC
CCCCCTCCCCACCCCCAATTTTGTATTTATTTATTTTTTAATTATTTTGTGCAGCGATGGGGGCGGGGGG
GGGGGGGGGGCGCGCGCCAGGCGGGGCGGGGCGGGGCGAGGGGCGGGGCGGGGCGAGGCGGAGAGGTGCG
GCGGCAGCCAATCAGAGCGGCGCGCTCCGAAAGTTTCCTTTTATGGCGAGGCGGCGGCGGCGGCGGCCCT
ATAAAAAGCGAAGCGCGCGGCGGGCGGGAGTCGCTGCGACGCTGCCTTCGCCCCGTGCCCCGCTCCGCCG
CCGCCTCGCGCCGCCCGCCCCGGCTCTGACTGACCGCGTTACTCCCACAGGTGAGCGGGCGGGACGGCCC
TTCTCCTCCGGGCTGTAATTAGCTGAGCAAGAGGTAAGGGTTTAAGGGATGGTTGGTTGGTGGGGTATTA
ATGTTTAATTACCTGGAGCACCTGCCTGAAATCACTTTTTTTCAGGTTGGACCGGTGCCACCATGGACTA
TAAGGACCACGACGGAGACTACAAGGATCATGATATTGATTACAAAGACGATGACGATAAGATGGCCCCA
AAGAAGAAGCGGAAGGTCGGTATCCACGGAGTCCCAGCAGCCGACAAGAAGTACAGCATCGGCCTGGACA
TCGGCACCAACTCTGTGGGCTGGGCCGTGATCACCGACGAGTACAAGGTGCCCAGCAAGAAATTCAAGGT
GCTGGGCAACACCGACCGGCACAGCATCAAGAAGAACCTGATCGGAGCCCTGCTGTTCGACAGCGGCGAA
ACAGCCGAGGCCACCCGGCTGAAGAGAACCGCCAGAAGAAGATACACCAGACGGAAGAACCGGATCTGCT
ATCTGCAAGAGATCTTCAGCAACGAGATGGCCAAGGTGGACGACAGCTTCTTCCACAGACTGGAAGAGTC
CTTCCTGGTGGAAGAGGATAAGAAGCACGAGCGGCACCCCATCTTCGGCAACATCGTGGACGAGGTGGCC
TACCACGAGAAGTACCCCACCATCTACCACCTGAGAAAGAAACTGGTGGACAGCACCGACAAGGCCGACC
TGCGGCTGATCTATCTGGCCCTGGCCCACATGATCAAGTTCCGGGGCCACTTCCTGATCGAGGGCGACCT
GAACCCCGACAACAGCGACGTGGACAAGCTGTTCATCCAGCTGGTGCAGACCTACAACCAGCTGTTCGAG
GAAAACCCCATCAACGCCAGCGGCGTGGACGCCAAGGCCATCCTGTCTGCCAGACTGAGCAAGAGCAGAC
GGCTGGAAAATCTGATCGCCCAGCTGCCCGGCGAGAAGAAGAATGGCCTGTTCGGAAACCTGATTGCCCT
GAGCCTGGGCCTGACCCCCAACTTCAAGAGCAACTTCGACCTGGCCGAGGATGCCAAACTGCAGCTGAGC
AAGGACACCTACGACGACGACCTGGACAACCTGCTGGCCCAGATCGGCGACCAGTACGCCGACCTGTTTC
TGGCCGCCAAGAACCTGTCCGACGCCATCCTGCTGAGCGACATCCTGAGAGTGAACACCGAGATCACCAA
GGCCCCCCTGAGCGCCTCTATGATCAAGAGATACGACGAGCACCACCAGGACCTGACCCTGCTGAAAGCT
CTCGTGCGGCAGCAGCTGCCTGAGAAGTACAAAGAGATTTTCTTCGACCAGAGCAAGAACGGCTACGCCG
GCTACATTGACGGCGGAGCCAGCCAGGAAGAGTTCTACAAGTTCATCAAGCCCATCCTGGAAAAGATGGA
CGGCACCGAGGAACTGCTCGTGAAGCTGAACAGAGAGGACCTGCTGCGGAAGCAGCGGACCTTCGACAAC
GGCAGCATCCCCCACCAGATCCACCTGGGAGAGCTGCACGCCATTCTGCGGCGGCAGGAAGATTTTTACC
CATTCCTGAAGGACAACCGGGAAAAGATCGAGAAGATCCTGACCTTCCGCATCCCCTACTACGTGGGCCC
TCTGGCCAGGGGAAACAGCAGATTCGCCTGGATGACCAGAAAGAGCGAGGAAACCATCACCCCCTGGAAC
TTCGAGGAAGTGGTGGACAAGGGCGCTTCCGCCCAGAGCTTCATCGAGCGGATGACCAACTTCGATAAGA
ACCTGCCCAACGAGAAGGTGCTGCCCAAGCACAGCCTGCTGTACGAGTACTTCACCGTGTATAACGAGCT
GACCAAAGTGAAATACGTGACCGAGGGAATGAGAAAGCCCGCCTTCCTGAGCGGCGAGCAGAAAAAGGCC
ATCGTGGACCTGCTGTTCAAGACCAACCGGAAAGTGACCGTGAAGCAGCTGAAAGAGGACTACTTCAAGA
AAATCGAGTGCTTCGACTCCGTGGAAATCTCCGGCGTGGAAGATCGGTTCAACGCCTCCCTGGGCACATA
CCACGATCTGCTGAAAATTATCAAGGACAAGGACTTCCTGGACAATGAGGAAAACGAGGACATTCTGGAA
GATATCGTGCTGACCCTGACACTGTTTGAGGACAGAGAGATGATCGAGGAACGGCTGAAAACCTATGCCC
ACCTGTTCGACGACAAAGTGATGAAGCAGCTGAAGCGGCGGAGATACACCGGCTGGGGCAGGCTGAGCCG
GAAGCTGATCAACGGCATCCGGGACAAGCAGTCCGGCAAGACAATCCTGGATTTCCTGAAGTCCGACGGC
TTCGCCAACAGAAACTTCATGCAGCTGATCCACGACGACAGCCTGACCTTTAAAGAGGACATCCAGAAAG
CCCAGGTGTCCGGCCAGGGCGATAGCCTGCACGAGCACATTGCCAATCTGGCCGGCAGCCCCGCCATTAA
GAAGGGCATCCTGCAGACAGTGAAGGTGGTGGACGAGCTCGTGAAAGTGATGGGCCGGCACAAGCCCGAG
AACATCGTGATCGAAATGGCCAGAGAGAACCAGACCACCCAGAAGGGACAGAAGAACAGCCGCGAGAGAA
TGAAGCGGATCGAAGAGGGCATCAAAGAGCTGGGCAGCCAGATCCTGAAAGAACACCCCGTGGAAAACAC
CCAGCTGCAGAACGAGAAGCTGTACCTGTACTACCTGCAGAATGGGCGGGATATGTACGTGGACCAGGAA
CTGGACATCAACCGGCTGTCCGACTACGATGTGGACCATATCGTGCCTCAGAGCTTTCTGAAGGACGACT
CCATCGACAACAAGGTGCTGACCAGAAGCGACAAGAACCGGGGCAAGAGCGACAACGTGCCCTCCGAAGA
GGTCGTGAAGAAGATGAAGAACTACTGGCGGCAGCTGCTGAACGCCAAGCTGATTACCCAGAGAAAGTTC
GACAATCTGACCAAGGCCGAGAGAGGCGGCCTGAGCGAACTGGATAAGGCCGGCTTCATCAAGAGACAGC
TGGTGGAAACCCGGCAGATCACAAAGCACGTGGCACAGATCCTGGACTCCCGGATGAACACTAAGTACGA
CGAGAATGACAAGCTGATCCGGGAAGTGAAAGTGATCACCCTGAAGTCCAAGCTGGTGTCCGATTTCCGG
AAGGATTTCCAGTTTTACAAAGTGCGCGAGATCAACAACTACCACCACGCCCACGACGCCTACCTGAACG
CCGTCGTGGGAACCGCCCTGATCAAAAAGTACCCTAAGCTGGAAAGCGAGTTCGTGTACGGCGACTACAA
GGTGTACGACGTGCGGAAGATGATCGCCAAGAGCGAGCAGGAAATCGGCAAGGCTACCGCCAAGTACTTC
TTCTACAGCAACATCATGAACTTTTTCAAGACCGAGATTACCCTGGCCAACGGCGAGATCCGGAAGCGGC
CTCTGATCGAGACAAACGGCGAAACCGGGGAGATCGTGTGGGATAAGGGCCGGGATTTTGCCACCGTGCG
GAAAGTGCTGAGCATGCCCCAAGTGAATATCGTGAAAAAGACCGAGGTGCAGACAGGCGGCTTCAGCAAA
GAGTCTATCCTGCCCAAGAGGAACAGCGATAAGCTGATCGCCAGAAAGAAGGACTGGGACCCTAAGAAGT
ACGGCGGCTTCGACAGCCCCACCGTGGCCTATTCTGTGCTGGTGGTGGCCAAAGTGGAAAAGGGCAAGTC
CAAGAAACTGAAGAGTGTGAAAGAGCTGCTGGGGATCACCATCATGGAAAGAAGCAGCTTCGAGAAGAAT
CCCATCGACTTTCTGGAAGCCAAGGGCTACAAAGAAGTGAAAAAGGACCTGATCATCAAGCTGCCTAAGT
ACTCCCTGTTCGAGCTGGAAAACGGCCGGAAGAGAATGCTGGCCTCTGCCGGCGAACTGCAGAAGGGAAA
CGAACTGGCCCTGCCCTCCAAATATGTGAACTTCCTGTACCTGGCCAGCCACTATGAGAAGCTGAAGGGC
TCCCCCGAGGATAATGAGCAGAAACAGCTGTTTGTGGAACAGCACAAGCACTACCTGGACGAGATCATCG
AGCAGATCAGCGAGTTCTCCAAGAGAGTGATCCTGGCCGACGCTAATCTGGACAAAGTGCTGTCCGCCTA
CAACAAGCACCGGGATAAGCCCATCAGAGAGCAGGCCGAGAATATCATCCACCTGTTTACCCTGACCAAT
CTGGGAGCCCCTGCCGCCTTCAAGTACTTTGACACCACCATCGACCGGAAGAGGTACACCAGCACCAAAG
AGGTGCTGGACGCCACCCTGATCCACCAGAGCATCACCGGCCTGTACGAGACACGGATCGACCTGTCTCA
GCTGGGAGGCGACAAAAGGCCGGCGGCCACGAAAAAGGCCGGCCAGGCAAAAAAGAAAAAGGAATTCGGC
AGTGGAGAGGGCAGAGGAAGTCTGCTAACATGCGGTGACGTCGAGGAGAATCCTGGCCCAATGACCGAGT
ACAAGCCCACGGTGCGCCTCGCCACCCGCGACGACGTCCCCAGGGCCGTACGCACCCTCGCCGCCGCGTT
CGCCGACTACCCCGCCACGCGCCACACCGTCGATCCGGACCGCCACATCGAGCGGGTCACCGAGCTGCAA
GAACTCTTCCTCACGCGCGTCGGGCTCGACATCGGCAAGGTGTGGGTCGCGGACGACGGCGCCGCGGTGG
CGGTCTGGACCACGCCGGAGAGCGTCGAAGCGGGGGCGGTGTTCGCCGAGATCGGCCCGCGCATGGCCGA
GTTGAGCGGTTCCCGGCTGGCCGCGCAGCAACAGATGGAAGGCCTCCTGGCGCCGCACCGGCCCAAGGAG
CCCGCGTGGTTCCTGGCCACCGTCGGCGTCTCGCCCGACCACCAGGGCAAGGGTCTGGGCAGCGCCGTCG
TGCTCCCCGGAGTGGAGGCGGCCGAGCGCGCCGGGGTGCCCGCCTTCCTGGAGACCTCCGCGCCCCACAA
CCTCCCCTTCTACGAGCGGCTCGGCTTCACCGTCACCGCCGACGTCGAGGTGCCCGAAGGACCGCGCACC
TGGTGCATGACCCGCAAGCCCGGTGCCTGAGAATTCTAACTAGAGCTCGCTGATCAGCCTCGACTGTGCC
TTCTAGTTGCCAGCCATCTGTTGTTTGCCCCTCCCCCGTGCCTTCCTTGACCCTGGAAGGTGCCACTCCC
ACTGTCCTTTCCTAATAAAATGAGGAAATTGCATCGCATTGTCTGAGTAGGTGTCATTCTATTCTGGGGG
GTGGGGTGGGGCAGGACAGCAAGGGGGAGGATTGGGAAGAGAATAGCAGGCATGCTGGGGAGCGGCCGCA
GGAACCCCTAGTGATGGAGTTGGCCACTCCCTCTCTGCGCGCTCGCTCGCTCACTGAGGCCGGGCGACCA
AAGGTCGCCCGACGCCCGGGCTTTGCCCGGGCGGCCTCAGTGAGCGAGCGAGCGCGCAGCTGCCTGCAGG
GGCGCCTGATGCGGTATTTTCTCCTTACGCATCTGTGCGGTATTTCACACCGCATA
[142 nt withheld, positions 6637-6778]
C
[141 nt withheld, positions 6780-6920]
CCTTTGACGTTGGAGTCCACGTTCTTT
[37 nt withheld, positions 6948-6984]
ACCCTATCTCGGGCTATTCTTTTGATTTATAAGGGATTTTGCCGATTTCGGCCTATTGGTTAAAAAATGA
GCTGATTTAACAAAAATTTAACGCGAATTTTAACAAAATATTAACGTTTACAATTTTATGGTGCACTCTC
AGTACAATCTGCTCTGATGCCGCATAGTTAAGCCAGCCCCGACACCCGCCAACACCCGCTGACGCGCCCT
GACGGGCTTGTCTGCTCCCGGCATCCGCTTACAGACAAGCTGTGACCGTCTCCGGGAGCTGCATGTGTCA
GAGGTTTTCACCGTCATCACCGAAACGCGCGAGACGAAAGGGCCTCGTGATACGCCTATTTTTATAGGTT
AATGTCATGATAATAATGGTTTCTTAGACGTCAGGTGGCACTTTTCGGGGAAATGTGCGCGGAACCCCTA
TTTGTTTATTTTTCTAAATACATTCAAATATGTATCCGCTCATGAGACAATAACCCTGATAAATGCTTCA
ATAATATTGAAAAAGGAAGAGTATGAGTATTCAACATTTCCGTGTCGCCCTTATTCCCTTTTTTGCGGCA
TTTTGCCTTCCTGTTTTTGCTCACCCAGAAACGCTGGTGAAAGTAAAAGATGCTGAAGATCAGTTGGGTG
CACGAGTGGGTTACATCGAACTGGATCTCAACAGCGGTAAGATCCTTGAGAGTTTTCGCCCCGAAGAACG
TTTTCCAATGATGAGCACTTTTAAAGTTCTGCTATGTGGCGCGGTATTATCCCGTATTGACGCCGGGCAA
GAGCAACTCGGTCGCCGCATACACTATTCTCAGAATGACTTGGTTGAGTACTCACCAGTCACAGAAAAGC
ATCTTACGGATGGCATGACAGTAAGAGAATTATGCAGTGCTGCCATAACCATGAGTGATAACACTGCGGC
CAACTTACTTCTGACAACGATCGGAGGACCGAAGGAGCTAACCGCTTTTTTGCACAACATGGGGGATCAT
GTAACTCGCCTTGATCGTTGGGAACCGGAGCTGAATGAAGCCATACCAAACGACGAGCGTGACACCACGA
TGCCTGTAGCAATGGCAACAACGTTGCGCAAACTATTAACTGGCGAACTACTTACTCTAGCTTCCCGGCA
ACAATTAATAGACTGGATGGAGGCGGATAAAGTTGCAGGACCACTTCTGCGCTCGGCCCTTCCGGCTGGC
TGGTTTATTGCTGATAAATCTGGAGCCGGTGAGCGTGGAAGCCGCGGTATCATTGCAGCACTGGGGCCAG
ATGGTAAGCCCTCCCGTATCGTAGTTATCTACACGACGGGGAGTCAGGCAACTATGGATGAACGAAATAG
ACAGATCGCTGAGATAGGTGCCTCACTGATTAAGCATTGGTAACTGTCAGACCAAGTTTACTCATATATA
CTTTAGATTGATTTAAAACTTCATTTTTAATTTAAAAGGATCTAGGTGAAGATCCTTTTTGATAATCTCA
TGACCAAAATCCCTTAACGTGAGTTTTCGTTCCACTGAGCGTCAGACCCCGTAGAAAAGATCAAAGGATC
TTCTTGAGATCCTTTTTTTCTGCGCGTAATCTGCTGCTTGCAAACAAAAAAACCACCGCTACCAGCGGTG
GTTTGTTTGCCGGATCAAGAGCTACCAACTCTTTTTCCGAAGGTAACTGGCTTCAGCAGAGCGCAGATAC
CAAATACTGTCCTTCTAGTGTAGCCGTAGTTAGGCCACCACTTCAAGAACTCTGTAGCACCGCCTACATA
CCTCGCTCTGCTAATCCTGTTACCAGTGGCTGCTGCCAGTGGCGATAAGTCGTGTCTTACCGGGTTGGAC
TCAAGACGATAGTTACCGGATAAGGCGCAGCGGTCGGGCTGAACGGGGGGTTCGTGCACACAGCCCAGCT
TGGAGCGAACGACCTACACCGAACTGAGATACCTACAGCGTGAGCTATGAGAAAGCGCCACGCTTCCCGA
AGGGAGAAAGGCGGACAGGTATCCGGTAAGCGGCAGGGTCGGAACAGGAGAGCGCACGAGGGAGCTTCCA
GGGGGAAACGCCTGGTATCTTTATAGTCCTGTCGGGTTTCGCCACCTCTGACTTGAGCGTCGATTTTTGT
GATGCTCGTCAGGGGGGCGGAGCCTATGGAAAAACGCCAGCAACGCGGCCTTTTTACGGTTCCTGGCCTT
TTGCTGGCCTTTTGCTCACATGT
