Features (pLannotate 1.2.2; 19 found; start..end, strand, type, name):
      1..241     +  promoter       U6 promoter: RNA polymerase III promoter for human U6 snRNA
    271..346     +  misc_RNA       gRNA scaffold: guide RNA scaffold for the Streptococcus pyogenes CRISPR/Cas9 system
    353..396     +  misc_RNA       gRNA scaffold (fragment): guide RNA scaffold for the Streptococcus pyogenes CRISPR/Cas9 system
    443..728     +  enhancer       CMV enhancer: human cytomegalovirus immediate early enhancer; contains an 18-bp deletion relative to the standard CMV enhancer
    730..1007    +  promoter       chicken β-actin promoter: No description available
   1008..1235    +  intron         hybrid intron: hybrid between chicken β-actin (CBA) and minute virus of mice (MMV) introns (Gray et al., 2011)
   1373..2974    +  CDS            Cas9(N): N-terminal portion of Streptococcus pyogenes Cas9 (Zetsche et al., 2015)
   2975..5473    +  CDS            Cas9(C): C-terminal portion of Streptococcus pyogenes Cas9 (Zetsche et al., 2015)
   5474..5521    +  CDS            nucleoplasmin NLS: bipartite nuclear localization signal from nucleoplasmin
   5591..6190    +  CDS            PuroR (fragment): puromycin N-acetyltransferase; pac from Streptomyces; confers resistance to puromycin
   6224..6335    +  polyA_signal   bGH poly(A) signal: bovine growth hormone polyadenylation signal
   6440..6580    +  repeat_region  AAV2 ITR: inverted terminal repeat of adeno-associated virus serotype 2 inverted
   6585..6636    -  misc_feature   bom (fragment): basis of mobility region from pBR322
   6655..7110    +  rep_origin     f1 ori (sequence partly withheld): f1 bacteriophage origin of replication; arrow indicates direction of (+) strand synthesis
   7111..7160    -  misc_feature   bom (fragment): basis of mobility region from pBR322
   7262..7297    -  CDS            rop (fragment): Rop protein, which maintains plasmids at low copy number; rop
   7392..7496    +  promoter       AmpR promoter: bla
   7497..8357    +  CDS            AmpR: β-lactamase; bla; confers resistance to ampicillin, carbenicillin, and related antibiotics
   8528..9116    +  rep_origin     ori: high-copy-number ColE1/pMB1/pBR322/pUC origin of replication
>Addgene plasmid #117325 | pSpCas9(BB)-2A-Puro (PX459)+gRNA miR-124-2/3-3' | addgene full sequence | sequence record 230208 | Addgene NGS Result
GAGGGCCTATTTCCCATGATTCCTTCATATTTGCATATACGATACAAGGCTGTTAGAGAGATAATTGGAA
TTAATTTGACTGTAAACACAAAGATATTAGTACAAAATACGTGACGTAGAAAGTAATAATTTCTTGGGTA
GTTTGCAGTTTTAAAATTATGTTTTAAAATGGACTATCATATGCTTACCGTAACTTGAAAGTATTTCGAT
TTCTTGGCTTTATATATCTTGTGGAAAGGACGAAACACCGCACGCGGTGAATGCCAAGAGGTTTTAGAGC
TAGAAATAGCAAGTTAAAATAAGGCTAGTCCGTTATCAACTTGAAAAAGTGGCACCGAGTCGGTGCTTTT
TTGTTTTAGAGCTAGAAATAGCAAGTTAAAATAAGGCTAGTCCGTTTTTAGCGCGTGCGCCAATTCTGCA
GACAAATGGCTCTAGAGGTACCCGTTACATAACTTACGGTAAATGGCCCGCCTGGCTGACCGCCCAACGA
CCCCCGCCCATTGACGTCAATAGTAACGCCAATAGGGACTTTCCATTGACGTCAATGGGTGGAGTATTTA
CGGTAAACTGCCCACTTGGCAGTACATCAAGTGTATCATATGCCAAGTACGCCCCCTATTGACGTCAATG
ACGGTAAATGGCCCGCCTGGCATTGTGCCCAGTACATGACCTTATGGGACTTTCCTACTTGGCAGTACAT
CTACGTATTAGTCATCGCTATTACCATGGTCGAGGTGAGCCCCACGTTCTGCTTCACTCTCCCCATCTCC
CCCCCCTCCCCACCCCCAATTTTGTATTTATTTATTTTTTAATTATTTTGTGCAGCGATGGGGGCGGGGG
GGGGGGGGGGGCGCGCGCCAGGCGGGGCGGGGCGGGGCGAGGGGCGGGGCGGGGCGAGGCGGAGAGGTGC
GGCGGCAGCCAATCAGAGCGGCGCGCTCCGAAAGTTTCCTTTTATGGCGAGGCGGCGGCGGCGGCGGCCC
TATAAAAAGCGAAGCGCGCGGCGGGCGGGAGTCGCTGCGCGCTGCCTTCGCCCCGTGCCCCGCTCCGCCG
CCGCCTCGCGCCGCCCGCCCCGGCTCTGACTGACCGCGTTACTCCCACAGGTGAGCGGGCGGGACGGCCC
TTCTCCTCCGGGCTGTAATTAGCTGAGCAAGAGGTAAGGGTTTAAGGGATGGTTGGTTGGTGGGGTATTA
ATGTTTAATTACCTGGAGCACCTGCCTGAAATCACTTTTTTTCAGGTTGGACCGGTGCCACCATGGACTA
TAAGGACCACGACGGAGACTACAAGGATCATGATATTGATTACAAAGACGATGACGATAAGATGGCCCCA
AAGAAGAAGCGGAAGGTCGGTATCCACGGAGTCCCAGCAGCCGACAAGAAGTACAGCATCGGCCTGGACA
TCGGCACCAACTCTGTGGGCTGGGCCGTGATCACCGACGAGTACAAGGTGCCCAGCAAGAAATTCAAGGT
GCTGGGCAACACCGACCGGCACAGCATCAAGAAGAACCTGATCGGAGCCCTGCTGTTCGACAGCGGCGAA
ACAGCCGAGGCCACCCGGCTGAAGAGAACCGCCAGAAGAAGATACACCAGACGGAAGAACCGGATCTGCT
ATCTGCAAGAGATCTTCAGCAACGAGATGGCCAAGGTGGACGACAGCTTCTTCCACAGACTGGAAGAGTC
CTTCCTGGTGGAAGAGGATAAGAAGCACGAGCGGCACCCCATCTTCGGCAACATCGTGGACGAGGTGGCC
TACCACGAGAAGTACCCCACCATCTACCACCTGAGAAAGAAACTGGTGGACAGCACCGACAAGGCCGACC
TGCGGCTGATCTATCTGGCCCTGGCCCACATGATCAAGTTCCGGGGCCACTTCCTGATCGAGGGCGACCT
GAACCCCGACAACAGCGACGTGGACAAGCTGTTCATCCAGCTGGTGCAGACCTACAACCAGCTGTTCGAG
GAAAACCCCATCAACGCCAGCGGCGTGGACGCCAAGGCCATCCTGTCTGCCAGACTGAGCAAGAGCAGAC
GGCTGGAAAATCTGATCGCCCAGCTGCCCGGCGAGAAGAAGAATGGCCTGTTCGGAAACCTGATTGCCCT
GAGCCTGGGCCTGACCCCCAACTTCAAGAGCAACTTCGACCTGGCCGAGGATGCCAAACTGCAGCTGAGC
AAGGACACCTACGACGACGACCTGGACAACCTGCTGGCCCAGATCGGCGACCAGTACGCCGACCTGTTTC
TGGCCGCCAAGAACCTGTCCGACGCCATCCTGCTGAGCGACATCCTGAGAGTGAACACCGAGATCACCAA
GGCCCCCCTGAGCGCCTCTATGATCAAGAGATACGACGAGCACCACCAGGACCTGACCCTGCTGAAAGCT
CTCGTGCGGCAGCAGCTGCCTGAGAAGTACAAAGAGATTTTCTTCGACCAGAGCAAGAACGGCTACGCCG
GCTACATTGACGGCGGAGCCAGCCAGGAAGAGTTCTACAAGTTCATCAAGCCCATCCTGGAAAAGATGGA
CGGCACCGAGGAACTGCTCGTGAAGCTGAACAGAGAGGACCTGCTGCGGAAGCAGCGGACCTTCGACAAC
GGCAGCATCCCCCACCAGATCCACCTGGGAGAGCTGCACGCCATTCTGCGGCGGCAGGAAGATTTTTACC
CATTCCTGAAGGACAACCGGGAAAAGATCGAGAAGATCCTGACCTTCCGCATCCCCTACTACGTGGGCCC
TCTGGCCAGGGGAAACAGCAGATTCGCCTGGATGACCAGAAAGAGCGAGGAAACCATCACCCCCTGGAAC
TTCGAGGAAGTGGTGGACAAGGGCGCTTCCGCCCAGAGCTTCATCGAGCGGATGACCAACTTCGATAAGA
ACCTGCCCAACGAGAAGGTGCTGCCCAAGCACAGCCTGCTGTACGAGTACTTCACCGTGTATAACGAGCT
GACCAAAGTGAAATACGTGACCGAGGGAATGAGAAAGCCCGCCTTCCTGAGCGGCGAGCAGAAAAAGGCC
ATCGTGGACCTGCTGTTCAAGACCAACCGGAAAGTGACCGTGAAGCAGCTGAAAGAGGACTACTTCAAGA
AAATCGAGTGCTTCGACTCCGTGGAAATCTCCGGCGTGGAAGATCGGTTCAACGCCTCCCTGGGCACATA
CCACGATCTGCTGAAAATTATCAAGGACAAGGACTTCCTGGACAATGAGGAAAACGAGGACATTCTGGAA
GATATCGTGCTGACCCTGACACTGTTTGAGGACAGAGAGATGATCGAGGAACGGCTGAAAACCTATGCCC
ACCTGTTCGACGACAAAGTGATGAAGCAGCTGAAGCGGCGGAGATACACCGGCTGGGGCAGGCTGAGCCG
GAAGCTGATCAACGGCATCCGGGACAAGCAGTCCGGCAAGACAATCCTGGATTTCCTGAAGTCCGACGGC
TTCGCCAACAGAAACTTCATGCAGCTGATCCACGACGACAGCCTGACCTTTAAAGAGGACATCCAGAAAG
CCCAGGTGTCCGGCCAGGGCGATAGCCTGCACGAGCACATTGCCAATCTGGCCGGCAGCCCCGCCATTAA
GAAGGGCATCCTGCAGACAGTGAAGGTGGTGGACGAGCTCGTGAAAGTGATGGGCCGGCACAAGCCCGAG
AACATCGTGATCGAAATGGCCAGAGAGAACCAGACCACCCAGAAGGGACAGAAGAACAGCCGCGAGAGAA
TGAAGCGGATCGAAGAGGGCATCAAAGAGCTGGGCAGCCAGATCCTGAAAGAACACCCCGTGGAAAACAC
CCAGCTGCAGAACGAGAAGCTGTACCTGTACTACCTGCAGAATGGGCGGGATATGTACGTGGACCAGGAA
CTGGACATCAACCGGCTGTCCGACTACGATGTGGACCATATCGTGCCTCAGAGCTTTCTGAAGGACGACT
CCATCGACAACAAGGTGCTGACCAGAAGCGACAAGAACCGGGGCAAGAGCGACAACGTGCCCTCCGAAGA
GGTCGTGAAGAAGATGAAGAACTACTGGCGGCAGCTGCTGAACGCCAAGCTGATTACCCAGAGAAAGTTC
GACAATCTGACCAAGGCCGAGAGAGGCGGCCTGAGCGAACTGGATAAGGCCGGCTTCATCAAGAGACAGC
TGGTGGAAACCCGGCAGATCACAAAGCACGTGGCACAGATCCTGGACTCCCGGATGAACACTAAGTACGA
CGAGAATGACAAGCTGATCCGGGAAGTGAAAGTGATCACCCTGAAGTCCAAGCTGGTGTCCGATTTCCGG
AAGGATTTCCAGTTTTACAAAGTGCGCGAGATCAACAACTACCACCACGCCCACGACGCCTACCTGAACG
CCGTCGTGGGAACCGCCCTGATCAAAAAGTACCCTAAGCTGGAAAGCGAGTTCGTGTACGGCGACTACAA
GGTGTACGACGTGCGGAAGATGATCGCCAAGAGCGAGCAGGAAATCGGCAAGGCTACCGCCAAGTACTTC
TTCTACAGCAACATCATGAACTTTTTCAAGACCGAGATTACCCTGGCCAACGGCGAGATCCGGAAGCGGC
CTCTGATCGAGACAAACGGCGAAACCGGGGAGATCGTGTGGGATAAGGGCCGGGATTTTGCCACCGTGCG
GAAAGTGCTGAGCATGCCCCAAGTGAATATCGTGAAAAAGACCGAGGTGCAGACAGGCGGCTTCAGCAAA
GAGTCTATCCTGCCCAAGAGGAACAGCGATAAGCTGATCGCCAGAAAGAAGGACTGGGACCCTAAGAAGT
ACGGCGGCTTCGACAGCCCCACCGTGGCCTATTCTGTGCTGGTGGTGGCCAAAGTGGAAAAGGGCAAGTC
CAAGAAACTGAAGAGTGTGAAAGAGCTGCTGGGGATCACCATCATGGAAAGAAGCAGCTTCGAGAAGAAT
CCCATCGACTTTCTGGAAGCCAAGGGCTACAAAGAAGTGAAAAAGGACCTGATCATCAAGCTGCCTAAGT
ACTCCCTGTTCGAGCTGGAAAACGGCCGGAAGAGAATGCTGGCCTCTGCCGGCGAACTGCAGAAGGGAAA
CGAACTGGCCCTGCCCTCCAAATATGTGAACTTCCTGTACCTGGCCAGCCACTATGAGAAGCTGAAGGGC
TCCCCCGAGGATAATGAGCAGAAACAGCTGTTTGTGGAACAGCACAAGCACTACCTGGACGAGATCATCG
AGCAGATCAGCGAGTTCTCCAAGAGAGTGATCCTGGCCGACGCTAATCTGGACAAAGTGCTGTCCGCCTA
CAACAAGCACCGGGATAAGCCCATCAGAGAGCAGGCCGAGAATATCATCCACCTGTTTACCCTGACCAAT
CTGGGAGCCCCTGCCGCCTTCAAGTACTTTGACACCACCATCGACCGGAAGAGGTACACCAGCACCAAAG
AGGTGCTGGACGCCACCCTGATCCACCAGAGCATCACCGGCCTGTACGAGACACGGATCGACCTGTCTCA
GCTGGGAGGCGACAAAAGGCCGGCGGCCACGAAAAAGGCCGGCCAGGCAAAAAAGAAAAAGGAATTCGGC
AGTGGAGAGGGCAGAGGAAGTCTGCTAACATGCGGTGACGTCGAGGAGAATCCTGGCCCAATGACCGAGT
ACAAGCCCACGGTGCGCCTCGCCACCCGCGACGACGTCCCCAGGGCCGTACGCACCCTCGCCGCCGCGTT
CGCCGACTACCCCGCCACGCGCCACACCGTCGATCCGGACCGCCACATCGAGCGGGTCACCGAGCTGCAA
GAACTCTTCCTCACGCGCGTCGGGCTCGACATCGGCAAGGTGTGGGTCGCGGACGACGGCGCCGCGGTGG
CGGTCTGGACCACGCCGGAGAGCGTCGAAGCGGGGGCGGTGTTCGCCGAGATCGGCCCGCGCATGGCCGA
GTTGAGCGGTTCCCGGCTGGCCGCGCAGCAACAGATGGAAGGCCTCCTGGCGCCGCACCGGCCCAAGGAG
CCCGCGTGGTTCCTGGCCACCGTCGGAGTCTCGCCCGACCACCAGGGCAAGGGTCTGGGCAGCGCCGTCG
TGCTCCCCGGAGTGGAGGCGGCCGAGCGCGCCGGGGTGCCCGCCTTCCTGGAGACCTCCGCGCCCCGCAA
CCTCCCCTTCTACGAGCGGCTCGGCTTCACCGTCACCGCCGACGTCGAGGTGCCCGAAGGACCGCGCACC
TGGTGCATGACCCGCAAGCCCGGTGCCTGAGAATTCTAACTAGAGCTCGCTGATCAGCCTCGACTGTGCC
TTCTAGTTGCCAGCCATCTGTTGTTTGCCCCTCCCCCGTGCCTTCCTTGACCCTGGAAGGTGCCACTCCC
ACTGTCCTTTCCTAATAAAATGAGGAAATTGCATCGCATTGTCTGAGTAGGTGTCATTCTATTCTGGGGG
GTGGGGTGGGGCAGGACAGCAAGGGGGAGGATTGGGAAGAGAATAGCAGGCATGCTGGGGAGCGGCCGCA
GGAACCCCTAGTGATGGAGTTGGCCACTCCCTCTCTGCGCGCTCGCTCGCTCACTGAGGCCGGGCGACCA
AAGGTCGCCCGACGCCCGGGCTTTGCCCGGGCGGCCTCAGTGAGCGAGCGAGCGCGCAGCTGCCTGCAGG
GGCGCCTGATGCGGTATTTTCTCCTTACGCATCTGTGCGGTATTTCACACCGCATA
[95 nt withheld, positions 6637-6731]
T
[46 nt withheld, positions 6733-6778]
C
[141 nt withheld, positions 6780-6920]
CCTTTGACGTTGGAGTCCACGTTCTTT
[37 nt withheld, positions 6948-6984]
ACTCTATCTCGGGCTATTCTTTTGATTTATAAGGGATTTTGCCGATTTCGGTCTATTGGTTAAAAAATGA
GCTGATTTAACAAAAATTTAACGCGAATTTTAACAAAATATTAACGTTTACAATTTTATGGTGCACTCTC
AGTACAATCTGCTCTGATGCCGCATAGTTAAGCCAGCCCCGACACCCGCCAACACCCGCTGACGCGCCCT
GACGGGCTTGTCTGCTCCCGGCATCCGCTTACAGACAAGCTGTGACCGTCTCCGGGAGCTGCATGTGTCA
GAGGTTTTCACCGTCATCACCGAAACGCGCGAGACGAAAGGGCCTCGTGATACGCCTATTTTTATAGGTT
AATGTCATGATAATAATGGTTTCTTAGACGTCAGGTGGCACTTTTCGGGGAAATGTGCGCGGAACCCCTA
TTTGTTTATTTTTCTAAATACATTCAAATATGTATCCGCTCATGAGACAATAACCCTGATAAATGCTTCA
ATAATATTGAAAAAGGAAGAGTATGAGTATTCAACATTTCCGTGTCGCCCTTATTCCCTTTTTTGCGGCA
TTTTGCCTTCCTGTTTTTGCTCACCCAGAAACGCTGGTGAAAGTAAAAGATGCTGAAGATCAGTTGGGTG
CACGAGTGGGTTACATCGAACTGGATCTCAACAGCGGTAAGATCCTTGAGAGTTTTCGCCCCGAAGAACG
TTTTCCAATGATGAGCACTTTTAAAGTTCTGCTATGTGGCGCGGTATTATCCCGTATTGACGCCGGGCAA
GAGCAACTCGGTCGCCGCATACACTATTCTCAGAATGACTTGGTTGAGTACTCACCAGTCACAGAAAAGC
ATCTTACGGATGGCATGACAGTAAGAGAATTATGCAGTGCTGCCATAACCATGAGTGATAACACTGCGGC
CAACTTACTTCTGACAACGATCGGAGGACCGAAGGAGCTAACCGCTTTTTTGCACAACATGGGGGATCAT
GTAACTCGCCTTGATCGTTGGGAACCGGAGCTGAATGAAGCCATACCAAACGACGAGCGTGACACCACGA
TGCCTGTAGCAATGGCAACAACGTTGCGCAAACTATTAACTGGCGAACTACTTACTCTAGCTTCCCGGCA
ACAATTAATAGACTGGATGGAGGCGGATAAAGTTGCAGGACCACTTCTGCGCTCGGCCCTTCCGGCTGGC
TGGTTTATTGCTGATAAATCTGGAGCCGGTGAGCGTGGAAGCCGCGGTATCATTGCAGCACTGGGGCCAG
ATGGTAAGCCCTCCCGTATCGTAGTTATCTACACGACGGGGAGTCAGGCAACTATGGATGAACGAAATAG
ACAGATCGCTGAGATAGGTGCCTCACTGATTAAGCATTGGTAACTGTCAGACCAAGTTTACTCATATATA
CTTTAGATTGATTTAAAACTTCATTTTTAATTTAAAAGGATCTAGGTGAAGATCCTTTTTGATAATCTCA
TGACCAAAATCCCTTAACGTGAGTTTTCGTTCCACTGAGCGTCAGACCCCGTAGAAAAGATCAAAGGATC
TTCTTGAGATCCTTTTTTTCTGCGCGTAATCTGCTGCTTGCAAACAAAAAAACCACCGCTACCAGCGGTG
GTTTGTTTGCCGGATCAAGAGCTACCAACTCTTTTTCCGAAGGTAACTGGCTTCAGCAGAGCGCAGATAC
CAAATACTGTTCTTCTAGTGTAGCCGTAGTTAGGCCACCACTTCAAGAACTCTGTAGCACCGCCTACATA
CCTCGCTCTGCTAATCCTGTTACCAGTGGCTGCTGCCAGTGGCGATAAGTCGTGTCTTACCGGGTTGGAC
TCAAGACGATAGTTACCGGATAAGGCGCAGCGGTCGGGCTGAACGGGGGGTTCGTGCACACAGCCCAGCT
TGGAGCGAACGACCTACACCGAACTGAGATACCTACAGCGTGAGCTATGAGAAAGCGCCACGCTTCCCGA
AGGGAGAAAGGCGGACAGGTATCCGGTAAGCGGCAGGGTCGGAACAGGAGAGCGCACGAGGGAGCTTCCA
GGGGGAAACGCCTGGTATCTTTATAGTCCTGTCGGGTTTCGCCACCTCTGACTTGAGCGTCGATTTTTGT
GATGCTCGTCAGGGGGGCGGAGCCTATGGAAAAACGCCAGCAACGCGGCCTTTTTACGGTTCCTGGCCTT
TTGCTGGCCTTTTGCTCACATGT
